Addgene plasmid #123423: TRBV6-3
Purpose: construction of TCR
Depositing lab: Catherine Wu. Depositing organization: Dana-Farber Cancer Institute. Publication: A cloning and expression system to probe T-cell receptor specificity and assess functional avidity to neoantigens. Hu Z, Anandappa AJ, Sun J, Kim J, Leet DE, Bozym DJ, Chen C, Williams L, Shukla SA, Zhang W, Tabbaa D, Steelman S, Olive O, Livak KJ, Kishi H, Muraguchi A, Guleria I, Stevens J, Lane WJ, Burkhardt UE, Fritsch EF, Neuberg D, Ott PA, Keskin DB, Hacohen N, Wu CJ. Blood. 2018 Nov 1;132(18):1911-1921. doi: 10.1182/blood-2018-04-843763. Epub 2018 Aug 27. PubMed 30150207.
Backbone
  Vector backbone: pUC57-kanamycin
  Vector type: Bacterial Expression
Growth in bacteria
  Bacterial resistance: Kanamycin, 50 μg/mL
  Growth temperature: 37°C
  Growth strain: DH5alpha
  Copy number: High Copy
Gene/Insert
  Gene/Insert name: TRBV6-3
  Species: H. sapiens (human)
  Mutation: WT
  Entrez Gene: TRBV6-3 (a.k.a. TCRBV13S9/13S2A1T, TCRBV6S3, TRBV63)
  Cloning method: Unknown
Terms and licenses: Academic/Nonprofit Terms; Industry Terms: Not Available to Industry
Depositor comments: Cloning Method: Golden Gate.
How to cite: TRBV6-3 was a gift from Catherine Wu (Addgene plasmid # 123423 ; http://n2t.net/addgene:123423 ; RRID:Addgene_123423)
