[The description below was written by a language model from this plasmid's Addgene catalogue record and the feature table of its GenBank file.]
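Description:
TRBV6-3 is a 3,427 bp circular plasmid built on the pUC57-kanamycin backbone. It carries the wild-type human T-cell receptor beta variable gene segment TRBV6-3. It is a small, high-copy cloning plasmid propagated in E. coli through a ColE1/pMB1/pUC-type origin of replication. Selection is with kanamycin, through the aph(3')-Ia aminoglycoside phosphotransferase gene (KanR). Although the catalogue classifies it as a bacterial expression vector, its stated purpose is "construction of TCR". The depositor lists Golden Gate as the cloning method, which suggests the plasmid serves as a source of a V-segment module for assembly rather than as a vehicle for protein production. It appears to be one part of a cloning and expression system for rebuilding T-cell receptors, testing their antigen specificity and assessing functional avidity to neoantigens.

The feature table annotates mostly backbone elements. The insert region lies between the M13/pUC forward and reverse primer sites in the lacZ-derived cloning region, flanked on one side by the lac promoter, lac operator and CAP binding site inherited from pUC. The TRBV6-3 segment itself is not annotated as a feature, and neither are any Type IIS restriction sites used for Golden Gate assembly, so the exact boundaries and overhang design cannot be read from the record. The only annotation inside the insert interval is a short feature labelled as a pelB signal sequence fragment. This label may be an automated similarity match, possibly to leader-like sequence in the insert, rather than a deliberate bacterial secretion signal. No mammalian promoter, constant region or TCR alpha chain component is recorded, so a complete receptor would need additional parts from the same system.
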