LOCUS       Exported 3427 bp ds-DNA circular SYN 13-MAY-2021
DEFINITION  construction of TCR.
ACCESSION   .
VERSION     .
KEYWORDS    TRBV6-3
SOURCE      synthetic DNA construct
  ORGANISM  synthetic DNA construct
REFERENCE   1 (bases 1 to 3427)
  AUTHORS   Hu Z, Anandappa AJ, Sun J, Kim J, Leet DE, Bozym DJ, Chen C,
            Williams L, Shukla SA, Zhang W, Tabbaa D, Steelman S, Olive O, Livak
            KJ, Kishi H, Muraguchi A, Guleria I, Stevens J, Lane WJ, Burkhardt
            UE, Fritsch EF, Neuberg D, Ott PA, Keskin DB, Hacohen N, Wu CJ
  TITLE     A cloning and expression system to probe T-cell receptor specificity
            and assess functional avidity to neoantigens.
  JOURNAL   Blood. 2018 Nov 1;132(18):1911-1921. doi:
            10.1182/blood-2018-04-843763. Epub 2018 Aug 27.
  PUBMED    30150207
REFERENCE   2 (bases 1 to 3427)
  AUTHORS   .
  TITLE     Direct Submission
  JOURNAL   Exported May 13, 2021 from SnapGene Server 1.1.58
            http://www.snapgene.com
FEATURES             Location/Qualifiers
     source          1..3427
                     /organism="synthetic DNA construct"
                     /mol_type="other DNA"
     primer_bind     complement(29..51)
                     /label=pGEX 3'
                     /note="pGEX vectors, reverse primer"
     primer_bind     151..170
                     /label=pRS-marker
                     /note="pRS vectors, use to sequence yeast selectable
                     marker"
     primer_bind     364..386
                     /label=M13/pUC Forward
                     /note="In lacZ gene"
     sig_peptide     453..518
                     /gene="pelB (fragment)"
                     /product="leader peptide for secretion"
                     /label=pelB signal sequence
     primer_bind     complement(1337..1353)
                     /label=M13 rev
                     /note="common sequencing primer, one of multiple similar
                     variants"
     primer_bind     complement(1337..1353)
                     /label=M13 Reverse
                     /note="In lacZ gene. Also called M13-rev"
     primer_bind     complement(1350..1372)
                     /label=M13/pUC Reverse
                     /note="In lacZ gene"
     protein_bind    1361..1377
                     /label=lac operator
                     /bound_moiety="lac repressor encoded by lacI"
                     /note="The lac repressor binds to the lac operator to
                     inhibit transcription in E. coli. This inhibition can be
                     relieved by adding lactose or
                     isopropyl-beta-D-thiogalactopyranoside (IPTG)."
     promoter        complement(1385..1415)
                     /label=lac promoter
                     /note="promoter for the E. coli lac operon"
     protein_bind    1430..1451
                     /label=CAP binding site
                     /bound_moiety="E. coli catabolite activator protein"
                     /note="CAP binding activates transcription in the presence
                     of cAMP."
     primer_bind     complement(1568..1585)
                     /label=L4440
                     /note="L4440 vector, forward primer"
     rep_origin      complement(1739..2327)
                     /direction=LEFT
                     /label=ori
                     /note="high-copy-number ColE1/pMB1/pBR322/pUC origin of
                     replication"
     primer_bind     complement(1819..1838)
                     /label=pBR322ori-F
                     /note="pBR322 origin, forward primer"
     CDS             complement(2505..3314)
                     /codon_start=1
                     /gene="aph(3')-Ia"
                     /product="aminoglycoside phosphotransferase"
                     /label=KanR
                     /note="confers resistance to kanamycin in bacteria or G418
                     (Geneticin(R)) in eukaryotes"
                     /translation="MSHIQRETSRPRLNSNMDADLYGYKWARDNVGQSGATIYRLYGKP
                     DAPELFLKHGKGSVANDVTDEMVRLNWLTEFMPLPTIKHFIRTPDDAWLLTTAIPGKTA
                     FQVLEEYPDSGENIVDALAVFLRRLHSIPVCNCPFNSDRVFRLAQAQSRMNNGLVDASD
                     FDDERNGWPVEQVWKEMHKLLPFSPDSVVTHGDFSLDNLIFDEGKLIGCIDVGRVGIAD
                     RYQDLAILWNCLGEFSPSLQKRLFQKYGIDNPDMNKLQFHLMLDEFF"
     primer_bind     3228..3247
                     /label=Kan-R
                     /note="Kanamycin resistance gene, reverse primer"
     primer_bind     3306..3325
                     /label=pENTR-R
                     /note="pENTR vectors, reverse primer"
ORIGIN
        1 tcgcgcgttt cggtgatgac ggtgaaaacc tctgacacat gcagctcccg gagacggtca
       61 cagcttgtct gtaagcggat gccgggagca gacaagcccg tcagggcgcg tcagcgggtg
      121 ttggcgggtg tcggggctgg cttaactatg cggcatcaga gcagattgta ctgagagtgc
      181 accatatgcg gtgtgaaata ccgcacagat gcgtaaggag aaaataccgc atcaggcgcc
      241 attcgccatt caggctgcgc aactgttggg aagggcgatc ggtgcgggcc tcttcgctat
      301 tacgccagct ggcgaaaggg ggatgtgctg caaggcgatt aagttgggta acgccagggt
      361 tttcccagtc acgacgttgt aaaacgacgg ccagagaatt cgagctcggt acctcgcgaa
      421 tacatctaga tggggatcca ccggtcgcca ccatgaaata cctattgcct acggcagccg
      481 ctggattgtt attactcgcg gcccagccgg ccatggccaa tgctggtgtc actcagaccc
      541 caaaattccg ggtcctgaag acaggacaga gcatgacact gctgtgtgcc caggatatga
      601 accatgaata catgtactgg tatcgacaag acccaggcat ggggctgagg ctgattcatt
      661 actcagttgg tgagggtaca actgccaaag gagaggtccc tgatggctac aatgtctcca
      721 gattaaaaaa acagaatttc ctgctggggt tggagtcggc tgctccctcc caaacatctg
      781 tgtacgagac ctaaggtggt ggtggttctg gttctggttc tggtggtggt tctggtggtg
      841 gtctcttgac cctgccgtgt accagctgag agactctaaa tccagtgaca agtctgtctg
      901 cctattcacc gattttgatt ctcaaacaaa tgtgtcacaa agtaaggatt ctgatgtgta
      961 tatcacagac aaaactgtgc tagacatgag gtctatggac ttcaagagca acagtgctgt
     1021 ggcctggagc aacaaatctg actttgcatg tgcaaacgcc ttcaacaaca gcattattcc
     1081 agaagacacc ttcttcccca gcccagaaag ttcctgtgat gtcaagctgg tcgagaaaag
     1141 ctttgaaaca gatacgaacc taaactttca aaacctgtca gtgattgggt tccgaatcct
     1201 cctcctgaaa gtggccgggt ttaatctgct catgacgctg cggctgtggt ccagctaaag
     1261 cggccgcgtc gacaatcaaa tcggatcccg ggcccgtcga ctgcagaggc ctgcatgcaa
     1321 gcttggtgta atcatggtca tagctgtttc ctgtgtgaaa ttgttatccg ctcacaattc
     1381 cacacaacat acgagccgga agcataaagt gtaaagcctg gggtgcctaa tgagtgagct
     1441 aactcacatt aattgcgttg cgctcactgc ccgctttcca gtcgggaaac ctgtcgtgcc
     1501 agctgcatta atgaatcggc caacgcgcgg ggagaggcgg tttgcgtatt gggcgctctt
     1561 ccgcttcctc gctcactgac tcgctgcgct cggtcgttcg gctgcggcga gcggtatcag
     1621 ctcactcaaa ggcggtaata cggttatcca cagaatcagg ggataacgca ggaaagaaca
     1681 tgtgagcaaa aggccagcaa aaggccagga accgtaaaaa ggccgcgttg ctggcgtttt
     1741 tccataggct ccgcccccct gacgagcatc acaaaaatcg acgctcaagt cagaggtggc
     1801 gaaacccgac aggactataa agataccagg cgtttccccc tggaagctcc ctcgtgcgct
     1861 ctcctgttcc gaccctgccg cttaccggat acctgtccgc ctttctccct tcgggaagcg
     1921 tggcgctttc tcatagctca cgctgtaggt atctcagttc ggtgtaggtc gttcgctcca
     1981 agctgggctg tgtgcacgaa ccccccgttc agcccgaccg ctgcgcctta tccggtaact
     2041 atcgtcttga gtccaacccg gtaagacacg acttatcgcc actggcagca gccactggta
     2101 acaggattag cagagcgagg tatgtaggcg gtgctacaga gttcttgaag tggtggccta
     2161 actacggcta cactagaaga acagtatttg gtatctgcgc tctgctgaag ccagttacct
     2221 tcggaaaaag agttggtagc tcttgatccg gcaaacaaac caccgctggt agcggtggtt
     2281 tttttgtttg caagcagcag attacgcgca gaaaaaaagg atctcaagaa gatcctttga
     2341 tcttttctac ggggtctgac gctcagtgga acgaaaactc acgttaaggg attttggtca
     2401 tgagattatc aaaaaggatc ttcacctaga tccttttaaa ttaaaaatga agttttaaat
     2461 caagcccaat ctgaataatg ttacaaccaa ttaaccaatt ctgattagaa aaactcatcg
     2521 agcatcaaat gaaactgcaa tttattcata tcaggattat caataccata tttttgaaaa
     2581 agccgtttct gtaatgaagg agaaaactca ccgaggcagt tccataggat ggcaagatcc
     2641 tggtatcggt ctgcgattcc gactcgtcca acatcaatac aacctattaa tttcccctcg
     2701 tcaaaaataa ggttatcaag tgagaaatca ccatgagtga cgactgaatc cggtgagaat
     2761 ggcaaaagtt tatgcatttc tttccagact tgttcaacag gccagccatt acgctcgtca
     2821 tcaaaatcac tcgcatcaac caaaccgtta ttcattcgtg attgcgcctg agcgagacga
     2881 aatacgcgat cgctgttaaa aggacaatta caaacaggaa tcgaatgcaa ccggcgcagg
     2941 aacactgcca gcgcatcaac aatattttca cctgaatcag gatattcttc taatacctgg
     3001 aatgctgttt ttccggggat cgcagtggtg agtaaccatg catcatcagg agtacggata
     3061 aaatgcttga tggtcggaag aggcataaat tccgtcagcc agtttagtct gaccatctca
     3121 tctgtaacat cattggcaac gctacctttg ccatgtttca gaaacaactc tggcgcatcg
     3181 ggcttcccat acaagcgata gattgtcgca cctgattgcc cgacattatc gcgagcccat
     3241 ttatacccat ataaatcagc atccatgttg gaatttaatc gcggcctcga cgtttcccgt
     3301 tgaatatggc tcataacacc ccttgtatta ctgtttatgt aagcagacag ttttattgtt
     3361 catgatgata tatttttatc ttgtgcaatg taacatcaga gattttgaga cacgggccag
     3421 agctgca
//
